Addgene plasmid #223378: pYPQAT06
Purpose: T-DNA vector for SpCas9 mediated mutagenesis for monocot plants; NGG PAM; Cas9 was driven by ZmUbi1 and the sgRNA was driven by ZmUbi1 promoter; Hygromycin for plants selection.
Depositing lab: Yiping Qi. Depositing organization: University of Maryland, College Park. Publication: A comprehensive all-in-one CRISPR toolbox for large-scale screens in plants. Cheng Y, Li G, Qi A, Mandlik R, Pan C, Wang D, Ge S, Qi Y. Plant Cell. 2025 Apr 9:koaf081. doi: 10.1093/plcell/koaf081. PubMed 40202185.
Backbone
  Vector backbone: pYPQ166
  Vector type: Plant Expression, CRISPR
  Selectable markers: Hygromycin
Growth in bacteria
  Bacterial resistance: Kanamycin, 50 μg/mL
  Growth temperature: 37°C
  Growth strain: DH5alpha
  Copy number: High Copy
Gene/Insert
  Gene/Insert name: ZmUbi-SpCas9-ZmUbi-gRNA scaffold-tRNA
  Tag / fusion protein: NLS; 3x FLAG
Terms and licenses: Academic/Nonprofit Terms; Industry Terms: Not Available to Industry
How to cite: pYPQAT06 was a gift from Yiping Qi (Addgene plasmid # 223378 ; http://n2t.net/addgene:223378 ; RRID:Addgene_223378)
