[The description below was written by a language model from this plasmid's Addgene catalogue record and pLannotate feature annotations shown in this document.]
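Description:
pYPQAT06 is a roughly 20 kb binary T-DNA vector for Agrobacterium-mediated delivery of an all-in-one SpCas9 mutagenesis system (NGG PAM) into monocot plants. The catalogue lists pYPQ166 as the backbone. The annotated backbone elements are typical of a pCAMBIA-type binary vector. A high-copy ColE1/pMB1-type origin with a bom site supports propagation in E. coli, and the pVS1 oriV with RepA and StaA supports replication and stable maintenance in Agrobacterium. A kanamycin resistance gene provides bacterial selection. The annotation also detects an IS5 transposase (insH) and a flanking E. coli gene fragment in the backbone just outside the left border. This suggests an insertion sequence is present in the sequenced clone, though the record does not comment on it.

Between the nopaline-type right and left borders lie three expression units. A maize ubiquitin (ZmUbi1) promoter drives Streptococcus pyogenes Cas9, which carries NLS and 3xFLAG tags according to the catalogue, and the unit ends in the pea rbcS-E9 terminator. A second ZmUbi promoter, a Pol II promoter, drives the guide RNA unit, which is arranged as tRNA, cloning region, gRNA scaffold and tRNA and is followed by a NOS terminator. The flanking tRNAs allow endogenous tRNA-processing enzymes to excise a mature sgRNA from the Pol II transcript. The region between the first tRNA and the scaffold holds a lac promoter/lacZα fragment with pBluescript-derived sequences. It probably serves as a placeholder that is replaced by the spacer, possibly with blue/white screening, but the record does not state this. The attB1, attB5 and attB2 sites are remnants of multisite Gateway assembly. An enhanced CaMV 35S promoter drives hygromycin phosphotransferase with a CaMV poly(A) signal for selecting transformed plant cells. The vector belongs to a CRISPR toolbox intended for targeted mutagenesis and large-scale screens in plants.
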