Features (pLannotate 1.2.2; 41 found; start..end, strand, type, name):
     32..54      -  protein_bind   lac operator (fragment): The lac repressor binds to the lac operator to inhibit transcription in E. coli. This inhibition can be relieved by adding lactose or isopropyl-β-D-thiogalactopyranoside (IPTG). lac repressor encoded by lacI
     58..88      -  promoter       lac promoter: promoter for the E. coli lac operon
    103..124     -  protein_bind   CAP binding site: CAP binding activates transcription in the presence of cAMP. E. coli catabolite activator protein
    137..225     -  CDS            lacI (fragment): lac repressor; lacI; The lac repressor binds to the lac operator to inhibit transcription in E. coli. This inhibition can be relieved by adding lactose or isopropyl-β-D-thiogalactopyranoside (IPTG).
    315..991     +  promoter       CaMV 35S promoter (enhanced): cauliflower mosaic virus 35S promoter with a duplicated enhancer region
   1058..2083    +  CDS            HygR: hygromycin B phosphotransferase confers resistance to hygromycin
   2124..2298    +  polyA_signal   CaMV poly(A) signal: cauliflower mosaic virus polyadenylation signal
   2376..2400    -  misc_feature   LB T-DNA repeat: left border repeat from nopaline C58 T-DNA
   2732..2845    -  CDS            yghO (fragment) (sequence partly withheld): YGHO_ECOLI - Experimental evidence at transcript level: Swiss-Prot protein existence level 2. From Escherichia coli (strain K12).
   2844..3821    +  CDS            insH10 (sequence withheld): INH10_ECOLI - Protein inferred from homology: Swiss-Prot protein existence level 3. Involved in the transposition of the insertion sequence IS5. From Escherichia coli (strain K12).
   4024..4818    +  CDS            KanR: aminoglycoside phosphotransferase; aphA-3; confers resistance to kanamycin
   4905..5493    +  rep_origin     ori: high-copy-number ColE1/pMB1/pBR322/pUC origin of replication
   5679..5819    -  misc_feature   bom: basis of mobility region from pBR322
   5921..5960    -  CDS            rop (fragment): Rop protein, which maintains plasmids at low copy number; rop
   6163..6357    -  rep_origin     pVS1 oriV: origin of replication for the Pseudomonas plasmid pVS1 (Heeb et al., 2000)
   6423..7496    -  CDS            pVS1 RepA: replication protein from the Pseudomonas plasmid pVS1 (Heeb et al., 2000)
   7925..8554    -  CDS            pVS1 StaA: stability protein from the Pseudomonas plasmid pVS1 (Heeb et al., 2000)
   9108..9509    -  CDS            Y4CG_SINFN (fragment): Protein inferred from homology: Swiss-Prot protein existence level 3. From Sinorhizobium fredii (strain NBRC 101917 / NGR234).
   9849..9873    -  misc_feature   RB T-DNA repeat: right border repeat from nopaline C58 T-DNA
   9939..10093   -  CDS            lacZα (fragment): LacZα fragment of β-galactosidase; lacZ fragment
  10108..12105   +  promoter       Ubi promoter: maize polyubiquitin gene promoter
  12148..12172   +  protein_bind   attB1: mutant version of attB; recombination site for the Gateway® BP reaction BP Clonase™
  12236..12255   +  CDS            2xFLAG (fragment): two tandem FLAG® epitope tags
  12311..16411   +  CDS            cas9: CAS9_STRP1 - Also known as csn1 From Streptococcus pyogenes serotype M1.
  16469..17092   +  terminator     E9 terminator: terminator and polyadenylation signal from the pea rbcS-E9 gene
  17134..17154   +  protein_bind   attB5: mutant version of attB; core recombination site for the Gateway® BP reaction BP Clonase™
  17175..19137   +  promoter       Ubi promoter: maize polyubiquitin gene promoter
  19164..19234   +  ncRNA          tRNA: Accession: RF00005 - tRNA
  19244..19262   -  rep_origin     f1 ori (fragment): f1 bacteriophage origin of replication; arrow indicates direction of (+) strand synthesis
  19267..19422   -  CDS            lacZα (fragment): LacZα fragment of β-galactosidase; lacZ fragment
  19430..19448   +  promoter       T7 promoter: promoter for bacteriophage T7 RNA polymerase
  19457..19480   -  misc_feature   MCS (fragment): pBluescript multiple cloning site
  19496..19514   -  promoter       T3 promoter: promoter for bacteriophage T3 RNA polymerase
  19557..19579   -  protein_bind   lac operator (fragment): The lac repressor binds to the lac operator to inhibit transcription in E. coli. This inhibition can be relieved by adding lactose or isopropyl-β-D-thiogalactopyranoside (IPTG). lac repressor encoded by lacI
  19583..19613   -  promoter       lac promoter: promoter for the E. coli lac operon
  19628..19649   -  protein_bind   CAP binding site: CAP binding activates transcription in the presence of cAMP. E. coli catabolite activator protein
  19691..19766   +  misc_RNA       gRNA scaffold: guide RNA scaffold for the Streptococcus pyogenes CRISPR/Cas9 system
  19776..19846   +  ncRNA          tRNA: Accession: RF00005 - tRNA
  19885..19909   -  protein_bind   attB2: mutant version of attB; recombination site for the Gateway® BP reaction BP Clonase™
  19927..19962   -  misc_feature   MCS (fragment): pBluescript multiple cloning site
  19973..20225   +  terminator     NOS terminator: nopaline synthase terminator and poly(A) signal
>Addgene plasmid #223378 | pYPQAT06 | addgene full sequence | sequence record 454174 | Addgene NGS Result
CGTAATCATGTCATAGCTGTTTCCTGTGTGAAATTGTTATCCGCTCACAATTCCACACAACATACGAGCC
GGAAGCATAAAGTGTAAAGCCTGGGGTGCCTAATGAGTGAGCTAACTCACATTAATTGCGTTGCGCTCAC
TGCCCGCTTTCCAGTCGGGAAACCTGTCGTGCCAGCTGCATTAATGAATCGGCCAACGCGCGGGGAGAGG
CGGTTTGCGTATTGGCTAGAGCAGCTTGCCAACATGGTGGAGCACGACACTCTCGTCTACTCCAAGAATA
TCAAAGATACAGTCTCAGAAGACCAAAGGGCTATTGAGACTTTTCAACAAAGGGTAATATCGGGAAACCT
CCTCGGATTCCATTGCCCAGCTATCTGTCACTTCATCAAAAGGACAGTAGAAAAGGAAGGTGGCACCTAC
AAATGCCATCATTGCGATAAAGGAAAGGCTATCGTTCAAGATGCCTCTGCCGACAGTGGTCCCAAAGATG
GACCCCCACCCACGAGGAGCATCGTGGAAAAAGAAGACGTTCCAACCACGTCTTCAAAGCAAGTGGATTG
ATGTGAACATGGTGGAGCACGACACTCTCGTCTACTCCAAGAATATCAAAGATACAGTCTCAGAAGACCA
AAGGGCTATTGAGACTTTTCAACAAAGGGTAATATCGGGAAACCTCCTCGGATTCCATTGCCCAGCTATC
TGTCACTTCATCAAAAGGACAGTAGAAAAGGAAGGTGGCACCTACAAATGCCATCATTGCGATAAAGGAA
AGGCTATCGTTCAAGATGCCTCTGCCGACAGTGGTCCCAAAGATGGACCCCCACCCACGAGGAGCATCGT
GGAAAAAGAAGACGTTCCAACCACGTCTTCAAAGCAAGTGGATTGATGTGATATCTCCACTGACGTAAGG
GATGACGCACAATCCCACTATCCTTCGCAAGACCCTTCCTCTATATAAGGAAGTTCATTTCATTTGGAGA
GGACACGCTGAAATCACCAGTCTCTCTCTACAAATCTATCTCTCTCGAGCTTTCGCAGATCCGGGGGGCA
ATGAGATATGAAAAAGCCTGAACTCACCGCGACGTCTGTCGAGAAGTTTCTGATCGAAAAGTTCGACAGC
GTCTCCGACCTGATGCAGCTCTCGGAGGGCGAAGAATCTCGTGCTTTCAGCTTCGATGTAGGAGGGCGTG
GATATGTCCTGCGGGTAAATAGCTGCGCCGATGGTTTCTACAAAGATCGTTATGTTTATCGGCACTTTGC
ATCGGCCGCGCTCCCGATTCCGGAAGTGCTTGACATTGGGGAGTTTAGCGAGAGCCTGACCTATTGCATC
TCCCGCCGTTCACAGGGTGTCACGTTGCAAGACCTGCCTGAAACCGAACTGCCCGCTGTTCTACAACCGG
TCGCGGAGGCTATGGATGCGATCGCTGCGGCCGATCTTAGCCAGACGAGCGGGTTCGGCCCATTCGGACC
GCAAGGAATCGGTCAATACACTACATGGCGTGATTTCATATGCGCGATTGCTGATCCCCATGTGTATCAC
TGGCAAACTGTGATGGACGACACCGTCAGTGCGTCCGTCGCGCAGGCTCTCGATGAGCTGATGCTTTGGG
CCGAGGACTGCCCCGAAGTCCGGCACCTCGTGCACGCGGATTTCGGCTCCAACAATGTCCTGACGGACAA
TGGCCGCATAACAGCGGTCATTGACTGGAGCGAGGCGATGTTCGGGGATTCCCAATACGAGGTCGCCAAC
ATCTTCTTCTGGAGGCCGTGGTTGGCTTGTATGGAGCAGCAGACGCGCTACTTCGAGCGGAGGCATCCGG
AGCTTGCAGGATCGCCACGACTCCGGGCGTATATGCTCCGCATTGGTCTTGACCAACTCTATCAGAGCTT
GGTTGACGGCAATTTCGATGATGCAGCTTGGGCGCAGGGTCGATGCGACGCAATCGTCCGATCCGGAGCC
GGGACTGTCGGGCGTACACAAATCGCCCGCAGAAGCGCGGCCGTCTGGACCGATGGCTGTGTAGAAGTAC
TCGCCGATAGTGGAAACCGACGCCCCAGCACTCGTCCGAGGGCAAAGAAATAGAGTAGATGCCGACCGGG
ATCTGTCGATCGACAAGCTCGAGTTTCTCCATAATAATGTGTGAGTAGTTCCCAGATAAGGGAATTAGGG
TTCCTATAGGGTTTCGCTCATGTGTTGAGCATATAAGAAACCCTTAGTATGTATTTGTATTTGTAAAATA
CTTCTATCAATAAAATTTCTAATTCCTAAAACCAAAATCCAGTACTAAAATCCAGATCCCCCGAATTAAT
TCGGCGTTAATTCAGTACATTAAAAACGTCCGCAATGTGTTATTAAGTTGTCTAAGCGTCAATTTGTTTA
CACCACAATATATCCTGCCACCAGCCAGCCAACAGCTCCCCGACCGGCAGCTCGGCACAAAATCACCACT
CGATACAGGCAGCCCATCAGTCCGGGACGGCGTCAGCGGGAGAGCCGTTGTAAGGCGGCAGACTTTGCTC
ATGTTACCGATGCTATTCGGAAGAACGGCAACTAAGCTGCCGGGTTTGAAACACGGATGATCTCGCGGAG
GGTAGCATGTTGATTGTAACGATGACAGAGCGTTGCTGCCTGTGATCACCGCGGTTTCAAAATCGGCTCC
GTCGATACTATGTTATACGCCAACTTTGAAAACAACTTTGAAAAAGCTGTTTTCTGGTATTTAAGGTTTT
AGAATGCAAGGAACAGTGAATTGGAGTTCGTCTTGTTATAATTAGGGAAGGTGCGAACAAGTCCCTGATA
TGAGATCATGTTTGTCATCTGGAGCCATAGAACAGGGTTCATC
[978 nt withheld, positions 2844-3821]
TAAAAACTGGGGATAACGCCTTAAATGGCGAAGAAACGGTCTAAATAGGCTGATTCAAGGCATTTACGGG
AGAAAAAATCGGCTCAAACATGAAGAAATGAAATGACTGAGTCAGCCGAGAAGAATTTCCCCGCTTATTC
GCACCTTCCTTAGCTTCTTGGGGTATCTTTAAATACTGTAGAAAAGAGGAAGGAAATAATAAATGGCTAA
AATGAGAATATCACCGGAATTGAAAAAACTGATCGAAAAATACCGCTGCGTAAAAGATACGGAAGGAATG
TCTCCTGCTAAGGTATATAAGCTGGTGGGAGAAAATGAAAACCTATATTTAAAAATGACGGACAGCCGGT
ATAAAGGGACCACCTATGATGTGGAACGGGAAAAGGACATGATGCTATGGCTGGAAGGAAAGCTGCCTGT
TCCAAAGGTCCTGCACTTTGAACGGCATGATGGCTGGAGCAATCTGCTCATGAGTGAGGCCGATGGCGTC
CTTTGCTCGGAAGAGTATGAAGATGAACAAAGCCCTGAAAAGATTATCGAGCTGTATGCGGAGTGCATCA
GGCTCTTTCACTCCATCGACATATCGGATTGTCCCTATACGAATAGCTTAGACAGCCGCTTAGCCGAATT
GGATTACTTACTGAATAACGATCTGGCCGATGTGGATTGCGAAAACTGGGAAGAAGACACTCCATTTAAA
GATCCGCGCGAGCTGTATGATTTTTTAAAGACGGAAAAGCCCGAAGAGGAACTTGTCTTTTCCCACGGCG
ACCTGGGAGACAGCAACATCTTTGTGAAAGATGGCAAAGTAAGTGGCTTTATTGATCTTGGGAGAAGCGG
CAGGGCGGACAAGTGGTATGACATTGCCTTCTGCGTCCGGTCGATCAGGGAGGATATCGGGGAAGAACAG
TATGTCGAGCTATTTTTTGACTTACTGGGGATCAAGCCTGATTGGGAGAAAATAAAATATTATATTTTAC
TGGATGAATTGTTTTAGTACCTAGAATGCATGACCAAAATCCCTTAACGTGAGTTTTCGTTCCACTGAGC
GTCAGACCCCGTAGAAAAGATCAAAGGATCTTCTTGAGATCCTTTTTTTCTGCGCGTAATCTGCTGCTTG
CAAACAAAAAAACCACCGCTACCAGCGGTGGTTTGTTTGCCGGATCAAGAGCTACCAACTCTTTTTCCGA
AGGTAACTGGCTTCAGCAGAGCGCAGATACCAAATACTGTCCTTCTAGTGTAGCCGTAGTTAGGCCACCA
CTTCAAGAACTCTGTAGCACCGCCTACATACCTCGCTCTGCTAATCCTGTTACCAGTGGCTGCTGCCAGT
GGCGATAAGTCGTGTCTTACCGGGTTGGACTCAAGACGATAGTTACCGGATAAGGCGCAGCGGTCGGGCT
GAACGGGGGGTTCGTGCACACAGCCCAGCTTGGAGCGAACGACCTACACCGAACTGAGATACCTACAGCG
TGAGCTATGAGAAAGCGCCACGCTTCCCGAAGGGAGAAAGGCGGACAGGTATCCGGTAAGCGGCAGGGTC
GGAACAGGAGAGCGCACGAGGGAGCTTCCAGGGGGAAACGCCTGGTATCTTTATAGTCCTGTCGGGTTTC
GCCACCTCTGACTTGAGCGTCGATTTTTGTGATGCTCGTCAGGGGGGCGGAGCCTATGGAAAAACGCCAG
CAACGCGGCCTTTTTACGGTTCCTGGCCTTTTGCTGGCCTTTTGCTCACATGTTCTTTCCTGCGTTATCC
CCTGATTCTGTGGATAACCGTATTACCGCCTTTGAGTGAGCTGATACCGCTCGCCGCAGCCGAACGACCG
AGCGCAGCGAGTCAGTGAGCGAGGAAGCGGAAGAGCGCCTGATGCGGTATTTTCTCCTTACGCATCTGTG
CGGTATTTCACACCGCATATGGTGCACTCTCAGTACAATCTGCTCTGATGCCGCATAGTTAAGCCAGTAT
ACACTCCGCTATCGCTACGTGACTGGGTCATGGCTGCGCCCCGACACCCGCCAACACCCGCTGACGCGCC
CTGACGGGCTTGTCTGCTCCCGGCATCCGCTTACAGACAAGCTGTGACCGTCTCCGGGAGCTGCATGTGT
CAGAGGTTTTCACCGTCATCACCGAAACGCGCGAGGCAGGGTGCCTTGATGTGGGCGCCGGCGGTCGAGT
GGCGACGGCGCGGCTTGTCCGCGCCCTGGTAGATTGCCTGGCCGTAGGCCAGCCATTTTTGAGCGGCCAG
CGGCCGCGATAGGCCGACGCGAAGCGGCGGGGCGTAGGGAGCGCAGCGACCGAAGGGTAGGCGCTTTTTG
CAGCTCTTCGGCTGTGCGCTGGCCAGACAGTTATGCACAGGCCAGGCGGGTTTTAAGAGTTTTAATAAGT
TTTAAAGAGTTTTAGGCGGAAAAATCGCCTTTTTTCTCTTTTATATCAGTCACTTACATGTGTGACCGGT
TCCCAATGTACGGCTTTGGGTTCCCAATGTACGGGTTCCGGTTCCCAATGTACGGCTTTGGGTTCCCAAT
GTACGTGCTATCCACAGGAAACAGACCTTTTCGACCTTTTTCCCCTGCTAGGGCAATTTGCCCTAGCATC
TGCTCCGTACATTAGGAACCGGCGGATGCTTCGCCCTCGATCAGGTTGCGGTAGCGCATGACTAGGATCG
GGCCAGCCTGCCCCGCCTCCTCCTTCAAATCGTACTCCGGCAGGTCATTTGACCCGATCAGCTTGCGCAC
GGTGAAACAGAACTTCTTGAACTCTCCGGCGCTGCCACTGCGTTCGTAGATCGTCTTGAACAACCATCTG
GCTTCTGCCTTGCCTGCGGCGCGGCGTGCCAGGCGGTAGAGAAAACGGCCGATGCCGGGATCGATCAAAA
AGTAATCGGGGTGAACCGTCAGCACGTCCGGGTTCTTGCCTTCTGTGATCTCGCGGTACATCCAATCAGC
TAGCTCGATCTCGATGTACTCCGGCCGCCCGGTTTCGCTCTTTACGATCTTGTAGCGGCTAATCAAGGCT
TCACCCTCGGATACCGTCACCAGGCGGCCGTTCTTGGCCTTCTTCGTACGCTGCATGGCAACGTGCGTGG
TGTTTAACCGAATGCAGGTTTCTACCAGGTCGTCTTTCTGCTTTCCGCCATCGGCTCGCCGGCAGAACTT
GAGTACGTCCGCAACGTGTGGACGGAACACGCGGCCGGGCTTGTCTCCCTTCCCTTCCCGGTATCGGTTC
ATGGATTCGGTTAGATGGGAAACCGCCATCAGTACCAGGTCGTAATCCCACACACTGGCCATGCCGGCCG
GCCCTGCGGAAACCTCTACGTGCCCGTCTGGAAGCTCGTAGCGGATCACCTCGCCAGCTCGTCGGTCACG
CTTCGACAGACGGAAAACGGCCACGTCCATGATGCTGCGACTATCGCGGGTGCCCACGTCATAGAGCATC
GGAACGAAAAAATCTGGTTGCTCGTCGCCCTTGGGCGGCTTCCTAATCGACGGCGCACCGGCTGCCGGCG
GTTGCCGGGATTCTTTGCGGATTCGATCAGCGGCCGCTTGCCACGATTCACCGGGGCGTGCTTCTGCCTC
GATGCGTTGCCGCTGGGCGGCCTGCGCGGCCTTCAACTTCTCCACCAGGTCATCACCCAGCGCCGCGCCG
ATTTGTACCGGGCCGGATGGTTTGCGACCGCTCACGCCGATTCCTCGGGCTTGGGGGTTCCAGTGCCATT
GCAGGGCCGGCAGGCAACCCAGCCGCTTACGCCTGGCCAACCGCCCGTTCCTCCACACATGGGGCATTCC
ACGGCGTCGGTGCCTGGTTGTTCTTGATTTTCCATGCCGCCTCCTTTAGCCGCTAAAATTCATCTACTCA
TTTATTCATTTGCTCATTTACTCTGGTAGCTGCGCGATGTATTCAGATAGCAGCTCGGTAATGGTCTTGC
CTTGGCGTACCGCGTACATCTTCAGCTTGGTGTGATCCTCCGCCGGCAACTGAAAGTTGACCCGCTTCAT
GGCTGGCGTGTCTGCCAGGCTGGCCAACGTTGCAGCCTTGCTGCTGCGTGCGCTCGGACGGCCGGCACTT
AGCGTGTTTGTGCTTTTGCTCATTTTCTCTTTACCTCATTAACTCAAATGAGTTTTGATTTAATTTCAGC
GGCCAGCGCCTGGACCTCGCGGGCAGCGTCGCCCTCGGGTTCTGATTCAAGAACGGTTGTGCCGGCGGCG
GCAGTGCCTGGGTAGCTCACGCGCTGCGTGATACGGGACTCAAGAATGGGCAGCTCGTACCCGGCCAGCG
CCTCGGCAACCTCACCGCCGATGCGCGTGCCTTTGATCGCCCGCGACACGACAAAGGCCGCTTGTAGCCT
TCCATCCGTGACCTCAATGCGCTGCTTAACCAGCTCCACCAGGTCGGCGGTGGCCCATATGTCGTAAGGG
CTTGGCTGCACCGGAATCAGCACGAAGTCGGCTGCCTTGATCGCGGACACAGCCAAGTCCGCCGCCTGGG
GCGCTCCGTCGATCACTACGAAGTCGCGCCGGCCGATGGCCTTCACGTCGCGGTCAATCGTCGGGCGGTC
GATGCCGACAACGGTTAGCGGTTGATCTTCCCGCACGGCCGCCCAATCGCGGGCACTGCCCTGGGGATCG
GAATCGACTAACAGAACATCGGCCCCGGCGAGTTGCAGGGCGCGGGCTAGATGGGTTGCGATGGTCGTCT
TGCCTGACCCGCCTTTCTGGTTAAGTACAGCGATAACCTTCATGCGTTCCCCTTGCGTATTTGTTTATTT
ACTCATCGCATCATATACGCAGCGACCGCATGACGCAAGCTGTTTTACTCAAATACACATCACCTTTTTA
GACGGCGGCGCTCGGTTTCTTCAGCGGCCAAGCTGGCCGGCCAGGCCGCCAGCTTGGCATCAGACAAACC
GGCCAGGATTTCATGCAGCCGCACGGTTGAGACGTGCGCGGGCGGCTCGAACACGTACCCGGCCGCGATC
ATCTCCGCCTCGATCTCTTCGGTAATGAAAAACGGTTCGTCCTGGCCGTCCTGGTGCGGTTTCATGCTTG
TTCCTCTTGGCGTTCATTCTCGGCGGCCGCCAGGGCGTCGGCCTCGGTCAATGCGTCCTAGGCACCGCGC
CGCCTGGCCTCGGTGGGCGTCACTTCCTCGCTGCGCTCAAGTGCGCGGTACAGGGTCGAGCGATGCACGC
CAAGCAGTGCAGCCGCCTCTTTCACGGTGCGGCCTTCCTGGTCGATCAGCTCGCGGGCGTGCGCGATCTG
TGCCGGGGTGAGGGTAGGGCGGGGGCCAAACTTCACGCCTCGGGCCTTGGCGGCCTCGCGCCCGCTCCGG
GTGCGGTCGATGATTAGGGAACGCTCGAACTCGGCAATGCCGGCGAACACGGTCAACACCATGCGGCCGG
CCGGCGTGGTGGTGTCGGCCCACGGCTCTGCCAGGCTACGCAGGCCCGCGCCGGCCTCCTGGATGCGCTC
GGCAATGTCCAGTAGGTCGCGGGTGCTGCGGGCCAGGCGGTCTAGCCTGGTCACTGTCACAACGTCGCCA
GGGCGTAGGTGGTCAAGCATCCTGGCCAGCTCCGGGCGGTCGCGCCTGGTGCCGGTGATCTTCTCGGAAA
ACAGCTTGGTGCAGCCGGCCGCGTGCAGTTCGGCCCGTTGGTTGGTCAAGTCCTGGTCGTCGGTGCTGAC
GCGGGCATAGCCCAGCAGGCCAGCGGCGGCGCTCTTGTTCATGGCGTAATGTCTCCGGTTCTAGTCGCAA
GTATTCTACTTTATGCGACTAAAACACGCGACAAGAAAACGCCAGGAAAAGGGCAGGGCGGCAGCCTGTC
GCGTAACTTAGGACTTGTGCGACATGTCGTTTTCAGAAGACGGCTGCACTGAACGTCAGAAGCCGACTGC
ACTATAGCAGCGGAGGGGTTGGATCAAAGTACTTTGATCCCGAGGGGAACCCTGTGGTTGGCATGCACAT
ACAAATGGACGAACGGATAAACCTTTTCACGCCCTTTTAAATATCCGATTATTCTAATAAACGCTCTTTT
CTCTTAGGTTTACCCGCCAATATATCCTGTCAAACACTGATAGTTTAAACTGAAGGCGGGAAACGACAAT
CTGATCCAAGCTCAAGCTGCTCTAGCATTCGCCATTCAGGCTGCGCAACTGTTGGGAAGGGCGATCGGTG
CGGGCCTCTTCGCTATTACGCCAGCTGGCGAAAGGGGGATGTGCTGCAAGGCGATTAAGTTGGGTAACGC
CAGGGTTTTCCCAGTCACGACGTTGTAAAACGACGGCCAGTGCCAAGCTTGCATGCCTGCAGTGCAGCGT
GACCCGGTCGTGCCCCTCTCTAGAGATAATGAGCATTGCATGTCTAAGTTATAAAAAATTACCACATATT
TTTTTTGTCACACTTGTTTGAAGTGCAGTTTATCTATCTTTATACATATATTTAAACTTTACTCTACGAA
TAATATAATCTATAGTACTACAATAATATCAGTGTTTTAGAGAATCATATAAATGAACAGTTAGACATGG
TCTAAAGGACAATTGAGTATTTTGACAACAGGACTCTACAGTTTTATCTTTTTAGTGTGCATGTGTTCTC
CTTTTTTTTTGCAAATAGCTTCACCTATATAATACTTCATCCATTTTATTAGTACATCCATTTAGGGTTT
AGGGTTAATGGTTTTTATAGACTAATTTTTTTAGTACATCTATTTTATTCTATTTTAGCCTCTAAATTAA
GAAAACTAAAACTCTATTTTAGTTTTTTTATTTAATAATTTAGATATAAAATAGAATAAAATAAAGTGAC
TAAAAATTAAACAAATACCCTTTAAGAAATTAAAAAAACTAAGGAAACATTTTTCTTGTTTCGAGTAGAT
AATGCCAGCCTGTTAAACGCCGTCGACGAGTCTAACGGACACCAACCAGCGAACCAGCAGCGTCGCGTCG
GGCCAAGCGAAGCAGACGGCACGGCATCTCTGTCGCTGCCTCTGGACCCCTCTCGAGAGTTCCGCTCCAC
CGTTGGACTTGCTCCGCTGTCGGCATCCAGAAATTGCGTGGCGGAGCGGCAGACGTGAGCCGGCACGGCA
GGCGGCCTCCTCCTCCTCTCACGGCACCGGCAGCTACGGGGGATTCCTTYCCCMCCGCTCCTTCGCTTTC
CCTYCCYCGCCCGCCGTAATAAATAGACACCCCCTCCACACCCTCTTTCCCCAACCTCGTGTTGTTCGGA
GCGCACACACACACAACCAGATCTCCCCCAAATCCMCCCGTCGGCMCCTCCGCTTCAAGGTACGCCGCTC
GTCCYCCCCCCCCCCCCCCTCTCTACCTTCTCTAGATCGGCGTTCCGGTCCATGGTTAGGGCCCGGTAGT
TCTACTTCTGTTCATGTTTGTGTTAGATCCGTGTTTGTGTTAGATCCGTGCTGCTAGCGTTCGTACACGG
ATGCGACCTGTACGTCAGACACGTTCTGATTGCTAACTTGCCAGTGTTTCTCTTTGGGGAATCCTGGGAT
GGCTCTAGCCGTTCCGCAGACGGGATCGATTTCATGATTTTTTTTGTTTCGTTGCATAGGGTTTGGTTTG
CCCTTTTCCTTTATTTCAATATATGCCGTGCACTTGTTTGTCGGGTCATCTTTTCATGCTTTTTTTTGTC
TTGGTTGTGATGATGTGGTCTGGTTGGGCGGTCGTTCTAGATCGGAGTAGAATTAATTCTGTTTCAAACT
ACCTGGTGGATTTATTAATTTTGGATCTGTATGTGTGTGCCATACATATTCATAGTTACGAATTGAAGAT
GATGGATGGAAATATCGATCTAGGATAGGTATACATGTTGATGCGGGTTTTACTGATGCATATACAGAGA
TGCTTTTTGTTCGCTTGGTTGTGATGATGTGGTGTGGTTGGGCGGTCGTTCATTCGTTCTAGATCGGAGT
AGAATACTGTTTCAAACTACCTGGTGTATTTATTAATTTTGGAACTGTATGTGTGTGTCATACATCTTCA
TAGTTACGAGTTTAAGATGGATGGAAATATCGATCTAGGATAGGTATACATGTTGATGTGGGTTTTACTG
ATGCATATACATGATGGCATATGCAGCATCTATTCATATGCTCTAACCTTGAGTACCTATCTATTATAAT
AAACAAGTATGTTTTATAATTATTTTGATCTTGATATACTTGGATGATGGCATATGCAGCAGCTATATGT
GGATTTTTTTAGCCCTGCCTTCATACGCTATTTATTTGCTTGGTACTGTTTCTTTTGTCGATGCTCACCC
TGTTGTTTGGTGTTACTTCTGCAGGTCGACTCTAGAGGATCCCCTCGAGGCGCGCCAAGCTATCAAACAA
GTTTGTACAAAAAAGCAGGCTCCGAATTCGCCCTTCACCATGGATTACAAGGACCACGACGGGGATTACA
AGGACCACGACATTGATTACAAGGATGATGATGACAAGATGGCTCCGAAGAAGAAGAGGAAGGTTGGCAT
CCACGGGGTGCCAGCTGCTGACAAGAAGTACTCGATCGGCCTCGATATTGGGACTAACTCTGTTGGCTGG
GCCGTGATCACCGACGAGTACAAGGTGCCCTCAAAGAAGTTCAAGGTCCTGGGCAACACCGATCGGCATT
CCATCAAGAAGAATCTCATTGGCGCTCTCCTGTTCGACAGCGGCGAGACGGCTGAGGCTACGCGGCTCAA
GCGCACCGCCCGCAGGCGGTACACGCGCAGGAAGAATCGCATCTGCTACCTGCAGGAGATTTTCTCCAAC
GAGATGGCGAAGGTTGACGATTCTTTCTTCCACAGGCTGGAGGAGTCATTCCTCGTGGAGGAGGATAAGA
AGCACGAGCGGCATCCAATCTTCGGCAACATTGTCGACGAGGTTGCCTACCACGAGAAGTACCCTACGAT
CTACCATCTGCGGAAGAAGCTCGTGGACTCCACAGATAAGGCGGACCTCCGCCTGATCTACCTCGCTCTG
GCCCACATGATTAAGTTCAGGGGCCATTTCCTGATCGAGGGGGATCTCAACCCGGACAATAGCGATGTTG
ACAAGCTGTTCATCCAGCTCGTGCAGACGTACAACCAGCTCTTCGAGGAGAACCCCATTAATGCGTCAGG
CGTCGACGCGAAGGCTATCCTGTCCGCTAGGCTCTCGAAGTCTCGGCGCCTCGAGAACCTGATCGCCCAG
CTGCCGGGCGAGAAGAAGAACGGCCTGTTCGGGAATCTCATTGCGCTCAGCCTGGGGCTCACGCCCAACT
TCAAGTCGAATTTCGATCTCGCTGAGGACGCCAAGCTGCAGCTCTCCAAGGACACATACGACGATGACCT
GGATAACCTCCTGGCCCAGATCGGCGATCAGTACGCGGACCTGTTCCTCGCTGCCAAGAATCTGTCGGAC
GCCATCCTCCTGTCTGATATTCTCAGGGTGAACACCGAGATTACGAAGGCTCCGCTCTCAGCCTCCATGA
TCAAGCGCTACGACGAGCACCATCAGGATCTGACCCTCCTGAAGGCGCTGGTCAGGCAGCAGCTCCCCGA
GAAGTACAAGGAGATCTTCTTCGATCAGTCGAAGAACGGCTACGCTGGGTACATTGACGGCGGGGCCTCT
CAGGAGGAGTTCTACAAGTTCATCAAGCCGATTCTGGAGAAGATGGACGGCACGGAGGAGCTGCTGGTGA
AGCTCAATCGCGAGGACCTCCTGAGGAAGCAGCGGACATTCGATAACGGCAGCATCCCACACCAGATTCA
TCTCGGGGAGCTGCACGCTATCCTGAGGAGGCAGGAGGACTTCTACCCTTTCCTCAAGGATAACCGCGAG
AAGATCGAGAAGATTCTGACTTTCAGGATCCCGTACTACGTCGGCCCACTCGCTAGGGGCAACTCCCGCT
TCGCTTGGATGACCCGCAAGTCAGAGGAGACGATCACGCCGTGGAACTTCGAGGAGGTGGTCGACAAGGG
CGCTAGCGCTCAGTCGTTCATCGAGAGGATGACGAATTTCGACAAGAACCTGCCAAATGAGAAGGTGCTC
CCTAAGCACTCGCTCCTGTACGAGTACTTCACAGTCTACAACGAGCTGACTAAGGTGAAGTATGTGACCG
AGGGCATGAGGAAGCCGGCTTTCCTGTCTGGGGAGCAGAAGAAGGCCATCGTGGACCTCCTGTTCAAGAC
CAACCGGAAGGTCACGGTTAAGCAGCTCAAGGAGGACTACTTCAAGAAGATTGAGTGCTTCGATTCGGTC
GAGATCTCTGGCGTTGAGGACCGCTTCAACGCCTCCCTGGGGACCTACCACGATCTCCTGAAGATCATTA
AGGATAAGGACTTCCTGGACAACGAGGAGAATGAGGATATCCTCGAGGACATTGTGCTGACACTCACTCT
GTTCGAGGACCGGGAGATGATCGAGGAGCGCCTGAAGACTTACGCCCATCTCTTCGATGACAAGGTCATG
AAGCAGCTCAAGAGGAGGAGGTACACCGGCTGGGGGAGGCTGAGCAGGAAGCTCATCAACGGCATTCGGG
ACAAGCAGTCCGGGAAGACGATCCTCGACTTCCTGAAGAGCGATGGCTTCGCGAACCGCAATTTCATGCA
GCTGATTCACGATGACAGCCTCACATTCAAGGAGGATATCCAGAAGGCTCAGGTGAGCGGCCAGGGGGAC
TCGCTGCACGAGCATATCGCGAACCTCGCTGGCTCGCCAGCTATCAAGAAGGGGATTCTGCAGACCGTGA
AGGTTGTGGACGAGCTGGTGAAGGTCATGGGCAGGCACAAGCCTGAGAACATCGTCATTGAGATGGCCCG
GGAGAATCAGACCACGCAGAAGGGCCAGAAGAACTCACGCGAGAGGATGAAGAGGATCGAGGAGGGCATT
AAGGAGCTGGGGTCCCAGATCCTCAAGGAGCACCCGGTGGAGAACACGCAGCTGCAGAATGAGAAGCTCT
ACCTGTACTACCTCCAGAATGGCCGCGATATGTATGTGGACCAGGAGCTGGATATTAACAGGCTCAGCGA
TTACGACGTCGATCATATCGTTCCACAGTCATTCCTGAAGGATGACTCCATTGACAACAAGGTCCTCACC
AGGTCGGACAAGAACCGGGGCAAGTCTGATAATGTTCCTTCAGAGGAGGTCGTTAAGAAGATGAAGAACT
ACTGGCGCCAGCTCCTGAATGCCAAGCTGATCACGCAGCGGAAGTTCGATAACCTCACAAAGGCTGAGAG
GGGCGGGCTCTCTGAGCTGGACAAGGCGGGCTTCATCAAGAGGCAGCTGGTCGAGACACGGCAGATCACT
AAGCACGTTGCGCAGATTCTCGACTCACGGATGAACACTAAGTACGATGAGAATGACAAGCTGATCCGCG
AGGTGAAGGTCATCACCCTGAAGTCAAAGCTCGTCTCCGACTTCAGGAAGGATTTCCAGTTCTACAAGGT
TCGGGAGATCAACAATTACCACCATGCCCATGACGCGTACCTGAACGCGGTGGTCGGCACAGCTCTGATC
AAGAAGTACCCAAAGCTCGAGAGCGAGTTCGTGTACGGGGACTACAAGGTTTACGATGTGAGGAAGATGA
TCGCCAAGTCGGAGCAGGAGATTGGCAAGGCTACCGCCAAGTACTTCTTCTACTCTAACATTATGAATTT
CTTCAAGACAGAGATCACTCTGGCCAATGGCGAGATCCGGAAGCGCCCCCTCATCGAGACGAACGGCGAG
ACGGGGGAGATCGTGTGGGACAAGGGCAGGGATTTCGCGACCGTCAGGAAGGTTCTCTCCATGCCACAAG
TGAATATCGTCAAGAAGACAGAGGTCCAGACTGGCGGGTTCTCTAAGGAGTCAATTCTGCCTAAGCGGAA
CAGCGACAAGCTCATCGCCCGCAAGAAGGACTGGGATCCGAAGAAGTACGGCGGGTTCGACAGCCCCACT
GTGGCCTACTCGGTCCTGGTTGTGGCGAAGGTTGAGAAGGGCAAGTCCAAGAAGCTCAAGAGCGTGAAGG
AGCTGCTGGGGATCACGATTATGGAGCGCTCCAGCTTCGAGAAGAACCCGATCGATTTCCTGGAGGCGAA
GGGCTACAAGGAGGTGAAGAAGGACCTGATCATTAAGCTCCCCAAGTACTCACTCTTCGAGCTGGAGAAC
GGCAGGAAGCGGATGCTGGCTTCCGCTGGCGAGCTGCAGAAGGGGAACGAGCTGGCTCTGCCGTCCAAGT
ATGTGAACTTCCTCTACCTGGCCTCCCACTACGAGAAGCTCAAGGGCAGCCCCGAGGACAACGAGCAGAA
GCAGCTGTTCGTCGAGCAGCACAAGCATTACCTCGACGAGATCATTGAGCAGATTTCCGAGTTCTCCAAG
CGCGTGATCCTGGCCGACGCGAATCTGGATAAGGTCCTCTCCGCGTACAACAAGCACCGCGACAAGCCAA
TCAGGGAGCAGGCTGAGAATATCATTCATCTCTTCACCCTGACGAACCTCGGCGCCCCTGCTGCTTTCAA
GTACTTCGACACAACTATCGATCGCAAGAGGTACACAAGCACTAAGGAGGTCCTGGACGCGACCCTCATC
CACCAGTCGATTACCGGCCTCTACGAGACGCGCATCGACCTGTCTCAGCTCGGGGGCGACAAGCGGCCAG
CGGCGACGAAGAAGGCGGGGCAGGCGAAGAAGAAGAAGTGAGCTCAGAGCTTTCGTTCGTATCATCGGTT
TCGACAACGTTCGTCAAGTTCAATGCATCAGTTTCATTGCGCACACACCAGAATCCTACTGAGTTTGAGT
ATTATGGCATTGGGAAAACTGTTTTTCTTGTACCATTTGTTGTGCTTGTAATTTACTGTGTTTTTTATTC
GGTTTTCGCTATCGAACTGTGAAATGGAAATGGATGGAGAAGAGTTAATGAATGATATGGTCCTTTTGTT
CATTCTCAAATTAATATTATTTGTTTTTTCTCTTATTTGTTGTGTGTTGAATTTGAAATTATAAGAGATA
TGCAAACATTTTGTTTTGAGTAAAAATGTGTCAAATCGTGGCCTCTAATGACCGAAGTTAATATGAGGAG
TAAAACACTTGTAGTTGTACCATTATGCTTATTCACTAGGCAACAAATATATTTTCAGACCTAGAAAAGC
TGCAAATGTTACTGAATACAAGTATGTCCTCTTGTGTTTTAGACATTTATGAACTTTCCTTTATGTAATT
TTCCAGAATCCTTGTCAGATTCTAATCATTGCTTTATAATTATAGTTATACTCATGGATTTGTAGTTGAG
TATGAAAATATTTTTTAATGCATTTTATGACTTGCCAATTGTTCCGGAACTCTAGATAAGCTTACCGGAA
AGGGCGAATTCGCAACTTTGTATACAAAAGTTGCCCCATGGCGTTCCCTCTAGAGAGATAATGAGCATTG
CATGTCTAAGTTATAAAAAATTACCACATATTTTTTTTGTCACACTTGTTTGAAGTGCAGTTTATCTATC
TTTATACATATATTTAAACTTTACTCTACGAATAATATAATCTATAGTACTACAATAATATCAGTGTTTT
AGAGAATCATATAAATGAACAGTTAGACATGGTCTAAAGGACAATTGAGTATTTTGACAACAGGACTCTA
CAGTTTTATCTTTTTAGTGTGCATGTGTTCTCCTTTTTTTTTGCAAATAGCTTCACCTATATAATACTTC
ATCCATTTTATTAGTACATCCATTTAGGGTTTAGGGTTAATGGTTTTTATAGACTAATTTTTTTAGTACA
TCTATTTTATTCTATTTTAGCCTCTAAATTAAGAAAACTAAAACTCTATTTTAGTTTTTTTATTTAATAA
TTTAGATATAAAATAGAATAAAATAAAGTGACTAAAAATTAAACAAATACCCTTTAAGAAATTAAAAAAA
CTAAGGAAACATTTTTCTTGTTTCGAGTAGATAATGCCAGCCTGTTAAACGCCGTCGACGAGTCTAACGG
ACACCAACCAGCGAACCAGCAGCGTCGCGTCGGGCCAAGCGAAGCAGACGGCACGGCATCTCTGTCGCTG
CCTCTGGACCCCTCTCGAGAGTTCCGCTCCACCGTTGGACTTGCTCCGCTGTCGGCATCCAGAAATTGCG
TGGCGGAGCGGCAGACGTGAGCCGGCACGGCAGGCGGCCTCCTCCTCCTCTCACGGCACCGGCAGCTACG
GGGGATTCCTTTCCCMCCGCTCCTTCGCTTTCCCTYCCYCGCCCGCCGTAATAAATAGACACCCCCTCCA
CACCCTCTTTCCCCAACCTCGTGTTGTTCGGAGCGCACACACACACAACCAGATCTCCCCCAAATCCMCC
CGTCGGCMCCTCCGCTTCAAGGTACGCCGCTCGTCCYCCCCCCCCCCCCCCTCTCTACCTTCTCTAGATC
GGCGTTCCGGTCCATGGTTAGGGCCCGGTAGTTCTACTTCTGTTCATGTTTGTGTTAGATCCGTGTTTGT
GTTAGATCCGTGCTGCTAGCGTTCGTACACGGATGCGACCTGTACGTCAGACACGTTCTGATTGCTAACT
TGCCAGTGTTTCTCTTTGGGGAATCCTGGGATGGCTCTAGCCGTTCCGCAGACGGGATCGATTTCATGAT
TTTTTTTGTTTCGTTGCATAGGGTTTGGTTTGCCCTTTTCCTTTATTTCAATATATGCCGTGCACTTGTT
TGTCGGGTCATCTTTTCATGCTTTTTTTTGTCTTGGTTGTGATGATGTGGTCTGGTTGGGCGGTCGTTCT
AGATCGGAGTAGAATTAATTCTGTTTCAAACTACCTGGTGGATTTATTAATTTTGGATCTGTATGTGTGT
GCCATACATATTCATAGTTACGAATTGAAGATGATGGATGGAAATATCGATCTAGGATAGGTATACATGT
TGATGCGGGTTTTACTGATGCATATACAGAGATGCTTTTTGTTCGCTTGGTTGTGATGATGTGGTGTGGT
TGGGCGGTCGTTCATTCGTTCTAGATCGGAGTAGAATACTGTTTCAAACTACCTGGTGTATTTATTAATT
TTGGAACTGTATGTGTGTGTCATACATCTTCATAGTTACGAGTTTAAGATGGATGGAAATATCGATCTAG
GATAGGTATACATGTTGATGTGGGTTTTACTGATGCATATACATGATGGCATATGCAGCATCTATTCATA
TGCTCTAACCTTGAGTACCTATCTATTATAATAAACAAGTATGTTTTATAATTATTTTGATCTTGATATA
CTTGGATGATGGCATATGCAGCAGCTATATGTGGATTTTTTTAGCCCTGCCTTCATACGCTATTTATTTG
CTTGGTACTGTTTCTTTTGTCGATGCTCACCCTGTTGTTTGGTGTTACTTCTGCAGGGATCCCCAAGTGG
TGGCCAGAACAAAGCACCAGTGGTCTAGTGGTAGAATAGTACCCTGCCACGGTACAGACCCGGGTTCGAT
TCCCGGCTGGTGCAAGAGACCGGCGCCGCTACAGGGCGCGTCCCATTCGCCATTCAGGCTGCGCAACTGT
TGGGAAGGGCGATCGGTGCGGGCCTCTTCGCTATTACGCCAGCTGGCGAAAGGGGGATGTGCTGCAAGGC
GATTAAGTTGGGTAACGCCAGGGTTTTCCCAGTCACGACGTTGTAAAACGACGGCCAGTGAGCGCGCGTA
ATACGACTCACTATAGGGCGAATTGGGTACCGGGCCCCCCCTCGAGGTCCTCCAGCTTTTGTTCCCTTTA
GTGAGGGTTAATTGCGCGCTTGGCGTAATCATGGTCATAGCTGTTTCCTGTGTGAAATTGTTATCCGCTC
ACAATTCCACACAACATACGAGCCGGAAGCATAAAGTGTAAAGCCTGGGGTGCCTAATGAGTGAGCTAAC
TCACATTAATTGCGTTGCGCTCACTGCCCGCTTTCCACCGGTGGTCTCTGTTTTAGAGCTAGAAATAGCA
AGTTAAAATAAGGCTAGTCCGTTATCAACTTGAAAAAGTGGCACCGAGTCGGTGCTGTTAACAAAGCACC
AGTGGTCTAGTGGTAGAATAGTACCCTGCCACGGTACAGACCCGGGTTCGATTCCCGGCTGGTGCAACTA
GTTTTTTTGCTAGCAGATCTAAGGGCGAATTCGACCCAGCTTTCTTGTACAAAGTGGTTCGATAATTCTT
AATTAACTAGTTCTAGAGCGGCCGCCACCGCGGTGGAGCTCGAATTTCCCCGATCGTTCAAACATTTGGC
AATAAAGTTTCTTAAGATTGAATCCTGTTGCCGGTCTTGCGATGATTATCATATAATTTCTGTTGAATTA
CGTTAAGCATGTAATAATTAACATGTAATGCATGACGTTATTTATGAGATGGGTTTTTATGATTAGAGTC
CCGCAATTATACATTTAATACGCGATAGAAAACAAAATATAGCGCGCAAACTAGGATAAATTATCGCGCG
CGGTGTCATCTATGTTACTAGATCGGGAATT
